>Addgene plasmid #248670 | pCDNA5-FRT/TO-NLS-VHL-miniTurbo-3xFLAG | addgene full sequence | sequence record 495091 | Addgene NGS Result
GACGGATCGGGAGATCTCCCGATCCCCTATGGTGCACTCTCAGTACAATCTGCTCTGATGCCGCATAGTT
AAGCCAGTATCTGCTCCCTGCTTGTGTGTTGGAGGTCGCTGAGTAGTGCGCGAGCAAAATTTAAGCTACA
ACAAGGCAAGGCTTGACCGACAATTGCATGAAGAATCTGCTTAGGGTTAGGCGTTTTGCGCTGCTTCGCG
ATGTACGGGCCAGATATACGCGTTGACATTGATTATTGACTAGTTATTAATAGTAATCAATTACGGGGTC
ATTAGTTCATAGCCCATATATGGAGTTCCGCGTTACATAACTTACGGTAAATGGCCCGCCTGGCTGACCG
CCCAACGACCCCCGCCCATTGACGTCAATAATGACGTATGTTCCCATAGTAACGCCAATAGGGACTTTCC
ATTGACGTCAATGGGTGGAGTATTTACGGTAAACTGCCCACTTGGCAGTACATCAAGTGTATCATATGCC
AAGTACGCCCCCTATTGACGTCAATGACGGTAAATGGCCCGCCTGGCATTATGCCCAGTACATGACCTTA
TGGGACTTTCCTACTTGGCAGTACATCTACGTATTAGTCATCGCTATTACCATGGTGATGCGGTTTTGGC
AGTACATCAATGGGCGTGGATAGCGGTTTGACTCACGGGGATTTCCAAGTCTCCACCCCATTGACGTCAA
TGGGAGTTTGTTTTGGCACCAAAATCAACGGGACTTTCCAAAATGTCGTAACAACTCCGCCCCATTGACG
CAAATGGGCGGTAGGCGTGTACGGTGGGAGGTCTATATAAGCAGAGCTCTCCCTATCAGTGATAGAGATC
TCCCTATCAGTGATAGAGATCGTCGACGAGCTCGTTTAGTGAACCGTCAGATCGCCTGGAGACGCCATCC
ACGCTGTTTTGACCTCCATAGAAGACACCGGGACCGATCCAGCCTCCGGACTCTAGCGTTTAAACTTAAG
CTTATGCCCAAGAAAAAACGCAAGGTGGAAGATCCTAAGAAAAAGCGGAAAGTGATGCCCCGGAGGGCGG
AGAACTGGGACGAGGCCGAGGTAGGCGCGGAGGAGGCAGGCGTCGAAGAGTACGGCCCTGAAGAAGACGG
CGGGGAGGAGTCGGGCGCCGAGGAGTCCGGCCCGGAAGAGTCCGGCCCGGAGGAACTGGGCGCCGAGGAG
GAGATGGAGGCCGGGCGGCCGCGGCCC
[423 nt withheld, positions 1218-1640]
CAGGAGCGCATTGCGCATCAGCGTATGGGAGACGCGGCCGCAATGGCGATCCCGCTGCTGAACGCTAAAC
AGATTCTGGGACAGCTGGACGGCGGGAGCGTGGCAGTCCTGCCTGTGGTCGACTCCACCAATCAGTACCT
GCTGGATCGAATCGGCGAGCTGAAGAGTGGGGATGCTTGCATTGCAGAATATCAGCAGGCAGGGAGAGGA
AGCAGAGGGAGGAAATGGTTCTCTCCTTTTGGAGCTAACCTGTACCTGAGTATGTTTTGGCGCCTGAAGC
GGGGACCAGCAGCAATCGGCCTGGGCCCGGTCATCGGAATTGTCATGGCAGAAGCGCTGCGAAAGCTGGG
AGCAGACAAGGTGCGAGTCAAATGGCCCAATGACCTGTATCTGCAGGATAGAAAGCTGGCAGGCATCCTG
GTGGAGCTGGCCGGAATAACAGGCGATGCTGCACAGATCGTCATTGGCGCCGGGATTAACGTGGCTATGA
GGCGCGTGGAGGAAAGCGTGGTCAATCAGGGCTGGATCACACTGCAGGAAGCAGGGATTAACCTGGACAG
GAATACTCTGGCCGCTATGCTGATCCGAGAGCTGCGGGCAGCCCTGGAACTGTTCGAGCAGGAAGGCCTG
GCTCCATATCTGTCACGGTGGGAGAAGCTGGATAACTTCATCAATAGACCCGTGAAGCTGATCATTGGGG
ACAAAGAGATTTTCGGGATTAGCCGGGGGATTGATAAACAGGGAGCCCTGCTGCTGGAACAGGACGGAGT
TATCAAACCCTGGATGGGCGGAGAAATCAGTCTGCGGTCTGCCGAAAAGATGCATGGGGGAGGGGGAGGA
TCTGGGGGAGGGGGAGGATCTGCAGCTGACTACAAGGACCACGACGGTGACTACAAGGACCACGACATCG
ACTACAAGGACGACGACGACAAGGCAGCGTAACTCGAGTCTAGAGGGCCCGTTTAAACCCGCTGATCAGC
CTCGACTGTGCCTTCTAGTTGCCAGCCATCTGTTGTTTGCCCCTCCCCCGTGCCTTCCTTGACCCTGGAA
GGTGCCACTCCCACTGTCCTTTCCTAATAAAATGAGGAAATTGCATCGCATTGTCTGAGTAGGTGTCATT
CTATTCTGGGGGGTGGGGTGGGGCAGGACAGCAAGGGGGAGGATTGGGAAGACAATAGCAGGCATGCTGG
GGATGCGGTGGGCTCTATGGCTTCTGAGGCGGAAAGAACCAGCTGGGGCTCTAGGGGGTATCCCC
[124 nt withheld, positions 2896-3019]
C
[91 nt withheld, positions 3021-3111]
AGGGTGATGGTTCACGTACCTAGAAGTTCCTATTCCGAAGTTCCTATTCTCTAGAAAGTATAGGAACTTC
CTTGGCCAAAAAGCCTGAACTCACCGCGACGTCTGTCGAGAAGTTTCTGATCGAAAAGTTCGACAGCGTC
TCCGACCTGATGCAGCTCTCGGAGGGCGAAGAATCTCGTGCTTTCAGCTTCGATGTAGGAGGGCGTGGAT
ATGTCCTGCGGGTAAATAGCTGCGCCGATGGTTTCTACAAAGATCGTTATGTTTATCGGCACTTTGCATC
GGCCGCGCTCCCGATTCCGGAAGTGCTTGACATTGGGGAATTCAGCGAGAGCCTGACCTATTGCATCTCC
CGCCGTGCACAGGGTGTCACGTTGCAAGACCTGCCTGAAACCGAACTGCCCGCTGTTCTGCAGCCGGTCG
CGGAGGCCATGGATGCGATCGCTGCGGCCGATCTTAGCCAGACGAGCGGGTTCGGCCCATTCGGACCGCA
AGGAATCGGTCAATACACTACATGGCGTGATTTCATATGCGCGATTGCTGATCCCCATGTGTATCACTGG
CAAACTGTGATGGACGACACCGTCAGTGCGTCCGTCGCGCAGGCTCTCGATGAGCTGATGCTTTGGGCCG
AGGACTGCCCCGAAGTCCGGCACCTCGTGCACGCGGATTTCGGCTCCAACAATGTCCTGACGGACAATGG
CCGCATAACAGCGGTCATTGACTGGAGCGAGGCGATGTTCGGGGATTCCCAATACGAGGTCGCCAACATC
TTCTTCTGGAGGCCGTGGTTGGCTTGTATGGAGCAGCAGACGCGCTACTTCGAGCGGAGGCATCCGGAGC
TTGCAGGATCGCCGCGGCTCCGGGCGTATATGCTCCGCATTGGTCTTGACCAACTCTATCAGAGCTTGGT
TGACGGCAATTTCGATGATGCAGCTTGGGCGCAGGGTCGATGCGACGCAATCGTCCGATCCGGAGCCGGG
ACTGTCGGGCGTACACAAATCGCCCGCAGAAGCGCGGCCGTCTGGACCGATGGCTGTGTAGAAGTACTCG
CCGATAGTGGAAACCGACGCCCCAGCACTCGTCCGAGGGCAAAGGAATAGCACGTACTACGAGATTTCGA
TTCCACCGCCGCCTTCTATGAAAGGTTGGGCTTCGGAATCGTTTTCCGGGACGCCGGCTGGATGATCCTC
CAGCGCGGGGATCTCATGCTGGAGTTCTTCGCCCACCCCAACTTGTTTATTGCAGCTTATAATGGTTACA
AATAAAGCAATAGCATCACAAATTTCACAAATAAAGCATTTTTTTCACTGCATTCTAGTTGTGGTTTGTC
CAAACTCATCAATGTATCTTATCATGTCTGTATACCGTCGACCTCTAGCTAGAGCTTGGCGTAATCATGG
TCATAGCTGTTTCCTGTGTGAAATTGTTATCCGCTCACAATTCCACACAACATACGAGCCGGAAGCATAA
AGTGTAAAGCCTGGGGTGCCTAATGAGTGAGCTAACTCACATTAATTGCGTTGCGCTCACTGCCCGCTTT
CCAGTCGGGAAACCTGTCGTGCCAGCTGCATTAATGAATCGGCCAACGCGCGGGGAGAGGCGGTTTGCGT
ATTGGGCGCTCTTCCGCTTCCTCGCTCACTGACTCGCTGCGCTCGGTCGTTCGGCTGCGGCGAGCGGTAT
CAGCTCACTCAAAGGCGGTAATACGGTTATCCACAGAATCAGGGGATAACGCAGGAAAGAACATGTGAGC
AAAAGGCCAGCAAAAGGCCAGGAACCGTAAAAAGGCCGCGTTGCTGGCGTTTTTCCATAGGCTCCGCCCC
CCTGACGAGCATCACAAAAATCGACGCTCAAGTCAGAGGTGGCGAAACCCGACAGGACTATAAAGATACC
AGGCGTTTCCCCCTGGAAGCTCCCTCGTGCGCTCTCCTGTTCCGACCCTGCCGCTTACCGGATACCTGTC
CGCCTTTCTCCCTTCGGGAAGCGTGGCGCTTTCTCATAGCTCACGCTGTAGGTATCTCAGTTCGGTGTAG
GTCGTTCGCTCCAAGCTGGGCTGTGTGCACGAACCCCCCGTTCAGCCCGACCGCTGCGCCTTATCCGGTA
ACTATCGTCTTGAGTCCAACCCGGTAAGACACGACTTATCGCCACTGGCAGCAGCCACTGGTAACAGGAT
TAGCAGAGCGAGGTATGTAGGCGGTGCTACAGAGTTCTTGAAGTGGTGGCCTAACTACGGCTACACTAGA
AGAACAGTATTTGGTATCTGCGCTCTGCTGAAGCCAGTTACCTTCGGAAAAAGAGTTGGTAGCTCTTGAT
CCGGCAAACAAACCACCGCTGGTAGCGGTGGTTTTTTTGTTTGCAAGCAGCAGATTACGCGCAGAAAAAA
AGGATCTCAAGAAGATCCTTTGATCTTTTCTACGGGGTCTGACGCTCAGTGGAACGAAAACTCACGTTAA
GGGATTTTGGTCATGAGATTATCAAAAAGGATCTTCACCTAGATCCTTTTAAATTAAAAATGAAGTTTTA
AATCAATCTAAAGTATATATGAGTAAACTTGGTCTGACAGTTACCAATGCTTAATCAGTGAGGCACCTAT
CTCAGCGATCTGTCTATTTCGTTCATCCATAGTTGCCTGACTCCCCGTCGTGTAGATAACTACGATACGG
GAGGGCTTACCATCTGGCCCCAGTGCTGCAATGATACCGCGAGACCCACGCTCACCGGCTCCAGATTTAT
CAGCAATAAACCAGCCAGCCGGAAGGGCCGAGCGCAGAAGTGGTCCTGCAACTTTATCCGCCTCCATCCA
GTCTATTAATTGTTGCCGGGAAGCTAGAGTAAGTAGTTCGCCAGTTAATAGTTTGCGCAACGTTGTTGCC
ATTGCTACAGGCATCGTGGTGTCACGCTCGTCGTTTGGTATGGCTTCATTCAGCTCCGGTTCCCAACGAT
CAAGGCGAGTTACATGATCCCCCATGTTGTGCAAAAAAGCGGTTAGCTCCTTCGGTCCTCCGATCGTTGT
CAGAAGTAAGTTGGCCGCAGTGTTATCACTCATGGTTATGGCAGCACTGCATAATTCTCTTACTGTCATG
CCATCCGTAAGATGCTTTTCTGTGACTGGTGAGTACTCAACCAAGTCATTCTGAGAATAGTGTATGCGGC
GACCGAGTTGCTCTTGCCCGGCGTCAATACGGGATAATACCGCGCCACATAGCAGAACTTTAAAAGTGCT
CATCATTGGAAAACGTTCTTCGGGGCGAAAACTCTCAAGGATCTTACCGCTGTTGAGATCCAGTTCGATG
TAACCCACTCGTGCACCCAACTGATCTTCAGCATCTTTTACTTTCACCAGCGTTTCTGGGTGAGCAAAAA
CAGGAAGGCAAAATGCCGCAAAAAAGGGAATAAGGGCGACACGGAAATGTTGAATACTCATACTCTTCCT
TTTTCAATATTATTGAAGCATTTATCAGGGTTATTGTCTCATGAGCGGATACATATTTGAATGTATTTAG
AAAAATAAACAAATAGGGGTTCCGCGCACATTTCCCCGAAAAGTGCCACCTGACGTC
Features (pLannotate 1.2.2; 23 found; start..end, strand, type, name):
     28..80      -  misc_feature   bom (fragment): basis of mobility region from pBR322
    235..614     +  enhancer       CMV enhancer: human cytomegalovirus immediate early enhancer
    615..818     +  promoter       CMV promoter: human cytomegalovirus (CMV) immediate early promoter
    820..839     +  promoter       PLtetO-1 promoter (fragment): modified phage lambda PL promoter with tet operator sites (Lutz and Bujard, 1997)
    841..860     +  promoter       PLtetO-1 promoter (fragment): modified phage lambda PL promoter with tet operator sites (Lutz and Bujard, 1997)
    868..901     +  promoter       TRE3GV promoter (fragment): 3rd-generation Tet-responsive promoter that can be activated by binding of Tet-On® 3G, optimized for retroviral and lentiviral vectors
   1035..1673    +  CDS            VHL (sequence partly withheld): VHL_HUMAN - Experimental evidence at protein level: Swiss-Prot protein existence level 1. Involved in the ubiquitination and subsequent proteasomal degradation via the von Hippel-Lindau ubiquitination complex. Seems to act as a target recruitment subunit in the E3 ubiquitin ligase complex and recruits hydroxylated hypoxia-inducible factor (HIF) under normoxic conditions. Involved in transcriptional repression through interaction with HIF1A, HIF1AN and histone deacetylases. Ubiquitinates, in an oxygen-responsive manner, ADRB2. From Homo sapiens (Human).
   1689..2459    +  CDS            miniTurbo: N-terminally truncated mutant of the E. coli biotin ligase BioID engineered for improved catalytic efficiency (Branon et al., 2018)
   2553..2573    +  CDS            FLAG (fragment): FLAG® epitope tag, followed by an enterokinase cleavage site
   2626..2850    +  polyA_signal   bGH poly(A) signal: bovine growth hormone polyadenylation signal
   2854..2875    +  promoter       SV40 promoter (fragment): SV40 enhancer and early promoter
   2896..3129    +  rep_origin     f1 ori (fragment) (sequence partly withheld): f1 bacteriophage origin of replication; arrow indicates direction of (+) strand synthesis
   3134..3181    +  protein_bind   FRT: FLP-mediated recombination occurs in the 8-bp core sequence TCTAGAAA (Turan and Bode, 2011). FLP recombinase from the Saccharomyces cerevisiae 2μ plasmid
   3189..4211    +  CDS            HygR: aminoglycoside phosphotransferase from E. coli; aph(4)-Ia; confers resistance to hygromycin
   4221..4346    +  CDS            ble (fragment): BLE_KLEPN - Experimental evidence at protein level: Swiss-Prot protein existence level 1. Binding protein with a strong affinity to the bleomycin family of antibiotics. Binds to CL990; an antimitotic-antibiotic compound. From Klebsiella pneumoniae.
   4341..4462    +  polyA_signal   SV40 poly(A) signal: SV40 polyadenylation signal
   4535..4551    -  protein_bind   lac operator: The lac repressor binds to the lac operator to inhibit transcription in E. coli. This inhibition can be relieved by adding lactose or isopropyl-β-D-thiogalactopyranoside (IPTG). lac repressor encoded by lacI
   4559..4589    -  promoter       lac promoter: promoter for the E. coli lac operon
   4604..4625    -  protein_bind   CAP binding site: CAP binding activates transcription in the presence of cAMP. E. coli catabolite activator protein
   4638..4730    -  CDS            lacI (fragment): lac repressor; lacI; The lac repressor binds to the lac operator to inhibit transcription in E. coli. This inhibition can be relieved by adding lactose or isopropyl-β-D-thiogalactopyranoside (IPTG).
   4913..5501    -  rep_origin     ori: high-copy-number ColE1/pMB1/pBR322/pUC origin of replication
   5672..6532    -  CDS            AmpR: β-lactamase; bla; confers resistance to ampicillin, carbenicillin, and related antibiotics
   6533..6637    -  promoter       AmpR promoter: bla
