[The description below was written by a language model from this plasmid's Addgene catalogue record and pLannotate feature annotations shown in this document.]
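Description:
pCDNA5-FRT/TO-NLS-VHL-miniTurbo-3xFLAG is a mammalian expression plasmid built on the pcDNA5/FRT backbone, in the tetracycline-operator (TO) format, for making isogenic, inducible stable cell lines with the Flp-In system. In E. coli it is maintained through a high-copy ColE1/pUC-type origin and selected with ampicillin via the bla gene. Small annotated fragments (f1 ori, lac promoter/operator, lacI, ble, bom) appear to be backbone remnants with no role in the design.

The expression cassette uses the CMV immediate-early enhancer and promoter, followed by short tet operator matches (annotated as PLtetO-1 and TRE3GV fragments). In cells that supply Tet repressor, these keep transcription off until tetracycline or doxycycline is added. The payload is full-length human VHL (639 bp), the substrate-recruitment subunit of the von Hippel-Lindau E3 ubiquitin ligase complex. According to the record it carries an N-terminal nuclear localization signal, although the NLS is not annotated separately in the feature table. VHL is fused at its C terminus to miniTurbo, an engineered truncated E. coli biotin ligase for fast proximity labelling, and then to a FLAG epitope; the name indicates 3xFLAG, but only one FLAG fragment is annotated. A bGH polyadenylation signal ends the transcript.

Downstream, an FRT site sits directly in front of a hygromycin resistance gene with an SV40 poly(A) signal and no annotated promoter of its own. Flp-mediated recombination into a genomic FRT site in the host line is expected to activate this marker, so hygromycin selects correct single-copy integrants. The stated purpose is ProtacID, in which the VHL–miniTurbo fusion biotinylates nearby proteins so that PROTAC-dependent targets and endogenous interactors can be identified.
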