Addgene plasmid #248670: pCDNA5-FRT/TO-NLS-VHL-miniTurbo-3xFLAG
Purpose: To generate inducible Flp-In cells expressing Cterm tagged miniTurbo full length VHL for ProtacID.
Depositing lab: Cheryl Arrowsmith. Depositing organization: University Health Network. Publication: Characterization of PROTAC specificity and endogenous protein interactomes using ProtacID. Shrestha S, Maitland MER, Jing L, Duan S, Nie DY, St-Germain J, Kanaris M, Barsyte-Lovejoy D, Arrowsmith CH, Raught B. Nat Commun. 2025 Aug 29;16(1):8089. doi: 10.1038/s41467-025-63357-7. PubMed 40883309.
Backbone
  Vector backbone: pcDNA5/FRT
  Backbone size w/o insert (bp): 5100
  Vector type: Mammalian Expression
  Selectable markers: Hygromycin
Growth in bacteria
  Bacterial resistance: Ampicillin, 100 μg/mL
  Growth temperature: 37°C
  Growth strain: DH5alpha
  Copy number: High Copy
Gene/Insert
  Gene/Insert name: VHL
  Species: H. sapiens (human)
  Insert size (bp): 639
  Entrez Gene: VHL (a.k.a. HRCA1, RCA1, VHL1, pVHL)
  Tag / fusion protein: NLS (N terminal on insert); FLAG-miniTurbo (C terminal on insert)
  Cloning method: Other
Terms and licenses: Academic/Nonprofit Terms; Industry Terms: Not Available to Industry
Depositor comments: In-fusion cloning
How to cite: pCDNA5-FRT/TO-NLS-VHL-miniTurbo-3xFLAG was a gift from Cheryl Arrowsmith (Addgene plasmid # 248670 ; http://n2t.net/addgene:248670 ; RRID:Addgene_248670)
